>Addgene plasmid #12538 | HI.HslUV.RSET.FL.wt | addgene full sequence | sequence record 234081 | Addgene NGS Result
TTCATTTTTAATTTAAAAGGATCTAGGTGAAGATCCTTTTTGATAATCTCATGACCAAAATCCCTTAACG
TGAGTTTTCGTTCCACTGAGCGTCAGACCCCGTAGAAAAGATCAAAGGATCTTCTTGAGATCCTTTTTTT
CTGCGCGTAATCTGCTGCTTGCAAACAAAAAAACCACCGCTACCAGCGGTGGTTTGTTTGCCGGATCAAG
AGCTACCAACTCTTTTTCCGAAGGTAACTGGCTTCAGCAGAGCGCAGATACCAAATACTGTTCTTCTAGT
GTAGCCGTAGTTAGGCCACCACTTCAAGAACTCTGTAGCACCGCCTACATACCTCGCTCTGCTAATCCTG
TTACCAGTGGCTGCTGCCAGTGGCGATAAGTCGTGTCTTACCGGGTTGGACTCAAGACGATAGTTACCGG
ATAAGGCGCAGCGGTCGGGCTGAACGGGGGGTTCGTGCACACAGCCCAGCTTGGAGCGAACGACCTACAC
CGAACTGAGATACCTACAGCGTGAGCTATGAGAAAGCGCCACGCTTCCCGAAGGGAGAAAGGCGGACAGG
TATCCGGTAAGCGGCAGGGTCGGAACAGGAGAGCGCACGAGGGAGCTTCCAGGGGGAAACGCCTGGTATC
TTTATAGTCCTGTCGGGTTTCGCCACCTCTGACTTGAGCGTCGATTTTTGTGATGCTCGTCAGGGGGGCG
GAGCCTATGGAAAAACGCCAGCAACGCGGCCTTTTTACGGTTCCTGGCCTTTTGCTGGCCTTTTGCTCAC
ATGTTCTTTCCTGCGTTATCCCCTGATTCTGTGGATAACCGTATTACCGCCTTTGAGTGAGCTGATACCG
CTCGCCGCAGCCGAACGACCGAGCGCAGCGAGTCAGTGAGCGAGGAAGCGGAAGAGCGCCCAATACGCAA
ACCGCCTCTCCCCGCGCGTTGGCCGATTCATTAATGCAGGATCTCGATCCCGCGAAATTAATACGACTCA
CTATAGGGAGACCACAACGGTTTCCCTCTAGAAATAATTTTGTTTAACTTTAAGAAGGAGATATACATAT
GACAACGATTGTAAGCGTACGTCGCAATGGGCAAGTCGTCGTAGGCGGTGATGGACAAGTTTCTTTAGGC
AATACCGTAATGAAAGGTAATGCTCGTAAAGTACGCCGTTTATATAATGGCAAAGTGCTTGCTGGTTTTG
CGGGTGGAACGGCAGATGCATTTACACTTTTTGAATTATTTGAACGTAAACTTGAAATGCATCAAGGGCA
TTTGCTAAAAAGTGCGGTGGAATTAGCGAAAGATTGGCGTACAGATCGCGCACTTCGTAAATTAGAAGCG
ATGCTAATTGTTGCGGATGAAAAAGAAAGTTTAATCATCACGGGTATTGGCGATGTGGTTCAGCCCGAAG
AAGATCAAATTTTAGCAATCGGATCGGGTGGTAACTATGCGTTATCTGCGGCACGTGCGTTAGTGGAAAA
TACTGAACTTTCTGCACATGAAATTGTTGAAAAATCTTTAAGAATTGCTGGTGATATTTGCGTGTTCACA
AATACCAATTTCACTATTGAAGAATTACCGAATTAAGGAAAAAGCTATGTCTGAAATGACTCCTCGCGAA
ATAGTTTCTGAATTAGATCAACATATTATTGGTCAAGCCGATGCAAAACGTGCTGTGGCGATTGCGTTGC
GTAACCGTTGGCGTCGTATGCAGCTTCAAGAACCTTTGCGTCATGAAGTAACTCCAAAAAATATTTTAAT
GATTGGCCCAACTGGTGTGGGTAAAACTGAAATTGCGCGCCGTTTAGCAAAATTAGCTAACGCACCATTT
ATCAAAGTGGAAGCAACGAAATTTACTGAAGTAGGTTACGTGGGGAAAGAGGTGGATTCCATTATTCGTG
ATTTAACGGATAGTGCGATGAAACTTGTTCGCCAACAAGAAATTGCGAAGAACAGAGCAAGAGCTGAAGA
CGTGGCTGAAGAGCGTATTTTGGATGCTTTACTTCCTCCAGCAAAAAATCAGTGGGGCGAAGTTGAAAAC
CATGATAGTCACAGCAGTACTCGCCAAGCGTTCCGTAAAAAATTACGTGAAGGTCAATTAGATGATAAAG
AAATCGAAATTGATGTGTCTGCTGGCGTATCTATGGGGGTTGAAATTATGGCTCCTCCAGGCATGGAAGA
AATGACAAATCAACTGCAATCATTGTTCCAAAATTTGGGTTCAGACAAAACGAAAAAACGCAAAATGAAA
ATTAAAGATGCGTTGAAAGCGTTGATTGATGATGAAGCAGCGAAATTAATTAACCCTGAAGAACTTAAAC
AAAAAGCCATTGATGCTGTGGAACAAAATGGTATCGTCTTTATCGATGAAATCGACAAAATTTGTAAGAA
AGGTGAATACAGTGGTGCTGATGTATCGCGTGAAGGTGTGCAACGTGATTTACTTCCGTTAGTAGAAGGC
TCGACAGTTAGCACCAAGCACGGAATGGTTAAAACTGATCATATCTTATTTATTGCATCTGGTGCATTCC
AAGTTGCTCGCCCTTCAGATTTAATTCCTGAACTACAAGGGCGTTTGCCGATTCGTGTTGAACTTACCGC
ATTAAGTGCGGCGGATTTTGAGCGTATTTTAACAGAGCCACATGCTTCTTTAACCGAACAATATAAAGCG
TTGATGGCAACAGAAGGGGTGAATATTGCATTCACAACAGATGCAGTGAAGAAAATTGCTGAGGCGGCAT
TCCGAGTGAATGAAAAAACGGAAAATATCGGTGCACGCCGTTTGCATACGGTAATGGAGCGTTTGATGGA
TAAAATTTCTTTCAGCGCAAGCGACATGAATGGTCAAACGGTCAATATTGATGCAGCTTATGTTGCGGAT
GCACTTGGCGAAGTGGTTGAAAATGAAGATTTGAGCCGTTTTATTCTTTAAAGATAAAAATTTTACATAT
AAAAGTGCGGTAGGGTACCGAGCTCGAATTCGAAGCTTGATCCGGCTGCTAACAAAGCCCGAAAGGAAGC
TGAGTTGGCTGCTGCCACCGCTGAGCAATAACTAGCATAACCCCTTGGGGCCTCTAAACGGGTCTTGAGG
GGTTTTTTGCTGAAAGGAGGAACTATATCCGGATCTGGCGTAATAGCGAAGAGGCCCGCACCGATCGCCC
TTCCCAACAGTTGCGCAGCCTGAATGGCGAATGGG
[124 nt withheld, positions 3186-3309]
C
[91 nt withheld, positions 3311-3401]
A
[49 nt withheld, positions 3403-3451]
CCTTTGACGTTGGAGTCCACGTTCTTT
[37 nt withheld, positions 3479-3515]
ACCCTATCTCGGTCTATTCTTTTGATTTATAAGGGATTTTGCCGATTTCGGCCTATTGGTTAAAAAATGA
GCTGATTTAACAAAAATTTAACGCGAATTTTAACAAAATATTAACGCTTACAATTTAGGTGGCACTTTTC
GGGGAAATGTGCGCGGAACCCCTATTTGTTTATTTTTCTAAATACATTCAAATATGTATCCGCTCATGAG
ACAATAACCCTGATAAATGCTTCAATAATATTGAAAAAGGAAGAGTATGAGTATTCAACATTTCCGTGTC
GCCCTTATTCCCTTTTTTGCGGCATTTTGCCTTCCTGTTTTTGCTCACCCAGAAACGCTGGTGAAAGTAA
AAGATGCTGAAGATCAGTTGGGTGCACGAGTGGGTTACATCGAACTGGATCTCAACAGCGGTAAGATCCT
TGAGAGTTTTCGCCCCGAAGAACGTTTTCCAATGATGAGCACTTTTAAAGTTCTGCTATGTGGCGCGGTA
TTATCCCGTATTGACGCCGGGCAAGAGCAACTCGGTCGCCGCATACACTATTCTCAGAATGACTTGGTTG
AGTACTCACCAGTCACAGAAAAGCATCTTACGGATGGCATGACAGTAAGAGAATTATGCAGTGCTGCCAT
AACCATGAGTGATAACACTGCGGCCAACTTACTTCTGACAACGATCGGAGGACCGAAGGAGCTAACCGCT
TTTTTGCACAACATGGGGGATCATGTAACTCGCCTTGATCGTTGGGAACCGGAGCTGAATGAAGCCATAC
CAAACGACGAGCGTGACACCACGATGCCTGTAGCAATGGCAACAACGTTGCGCAAACTATTAACTGGCGA
ACTACTTACTCTAGCTTCCCGGCAACAATTAATAGACTGGATGGAGGCGGATAAAGTTGCAGGACCACTT
CTGCGCTCGGCCCTTCCGGCTGGCTGGTTTATTGCTGATAAATCTGGAGCCGGTGAGCGTGGGTCTCGCG
GTATCATTGCAGCACTGGGGCCAGATGGTAAGCCCTCCCGTATCGTAGTTATCTACACGACGGGGAGTCA
GGCAACTATGGATGAACGAAATAGACAGATCGCTGAGATAGGTGCCTCACTGATTAAGCATTGGTAACTG
TCAGACCAAGTTTACTCATATATACTTTAGATTGATTTAAAAC
Features (pLannotate 1.2.2; 13 found; start..end, strand, type, name):
    125..713     +  rep_origin     ori: high-copy-number ColE1/pMB1/pBR322/pUC origin of replication
    896..949     +  CDS            lacI (fragment): lac repressor; lacI; The lac repressor binds to the lac operator to inhibit transcription in E. coli. This inhibition can be relieved by adding lactose or isopropyl-β-D-thiogalactopyranoside (IPTG).
    969..987     +  promoter       T7 promoter: promoter for bacteriophage T7 RNA polymerase
   1019..1041    +  RBS            RBS: efficient ribosome binding site from bacteriophage T7 gene 10 (Olins and Rangwala, 1989)
   1049..1573    +  CDS            hslV: HSLV_HAEIN - Experimental evidence at protein level: Swiss-Prot protein existence level 1. Protease subunit of a proteasome-like degradation complex believed to be a general protein degrading machinery. From Haemophilus influenzae (strain ATCC 51907 / DSM 11121 / KW20 / Rd).
   1587..2918    +  CDS            hslU: HSLU_HAEIN - Experimental evidence at protein level: Swiss-Prot protein existence level 1. ATPase subunit of a proteasome-like degradation complex; this subunit has chaperone activity. The binding of ATP and its subsequent hydrolysis by HslU are essential for unfolding of protein substrates subsequently hydrolyzed by HslV. HslU recognizes the N-terminal part of its protein substrates and unfolds these before they are guided to HslV for hydrolysis. From Haemophilus influenzae (strain ATCC 51907 / DSM 11121 / KW20 / Rd).
   2953..2971    -  misc_feature   MCS (fragment): pUC18/19 multiple cloning site
   2985..3034    +  CDS            SET1 (fragment): solubility-enhancement tag derived from T7 phage gene 10B
   3042..3089    +  terminator     T7 terminator: transcription terminator for bacteriophage T7 RNA polymerase
   3115..3181    +  CDS            lacZα (fragment): LacZα fragment of β-galactosidase; lacZ fragment
   3186..3614    +  rep_origin     f1 ori (sequence partly withheld): f1 bacteriophage origin of replication; arrow indicates direction of (+) strand synthesis
   3667..3771    +  promoter       AmpR promoter: bla
   3772..4632    +  CDS            AmpR: β-lactamase; bla; confers resistance to ampicillin, carbenicillin, and related antibiotics
