[The description below was written by a language model from this plasmid's Addgene catalogue record and pLannotate feature annotations shown in this document.]
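Description:
HI.HslUV.RSET.FL.wt is a bacterial expression plasmid built on the pRSET_B backbone that carries the wild-type, full-length hslV and hslU genes of Haemophilus influenzae. It is a high-copy plasmid that replicates in E. coli from a ColE1/pUC-type origin and is selected with ampicillin through the β-lactamase (AmpR) gene and its native promoter. It also carries an f1 phage origin, which allows single-stranded DNA production. The sequenced record is 4,678 nt, consistent with the stated backbone of about 2.8 kb plus an insert of about 1.9 kb.

The insert was placed between NdeI and KpnI sites and, according to the record, was assembled from two clones of the H. influenzae genome sequencing project. In the feature table, a T7 promoter and the phage T7 gene 10 ribosome binding site sit directly upstream of hslV. hslU follows after a short intergenic gap on the same strand, and a T7 terminator lies downstream, so the two genes appear to be transcribed as one bicistronic message by T7 RNA polymerase. No affinity tag is annotated on either coding sequence, and cloning at NdeI would be expected to bypass the N-terminal tag region of pRSET, although the record does not state this explicitly. The short lacI, lacZα, MCS and gene 10 fragments in the table are backbone remnants rather than functional elements.

HslV is the protease subunit and HslU the ATP-dependent unfoldase/chaperone subunit of a proteasome-like degradation complex. The plasmid was used to co-express them for crystal and solution structural studies of the complex. The depositor notes that HslV is produced in excess over HslU, so the construct also serves as a source for purifying HslV alone.
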