Addgene plasmid #12538: HI.HslUV.RSET.FL.wt
Depositing lab: David McKay. Depositing organization: Stanford University. Publication: Crystal and solution structures of an HslUV protease-chaperone complex. Sousa MC, Trame CB, Tsuruta H, Wilbanks SM, Reddy VS, McKay DB. Cell. 2000 Nov 10. 103(4):633-43. 10.1016/S0092-8674(00)00166-5 PubMed 11106733.
Backbone
  Vector backbone: pRSET_B
  Backbone size w/o insert (bp): 2800
  Vector type: Bacterial Expression
Growth in bacteria
  Bacterial resistance: Ampicillin, 100 μg/mL
  Growth temperature: 37°C
  Growth strain: DH5alpha
  Copy number: High Copy
Gene/Insert
  Gene/Insert name: Haemophilus influenzae heat shock loci U and V (alt name: H. influenzae HslUV)
  Species: Haemophilus influenzae
  Insert size (bp): 1900
  Mutation: none
  Cloning method: Restriction Enzyme; 5′ cloning site NdeI (unknown if destroyed); 3′ cloning site KpnI (unknown if destroyed)
  Sequencing primers: 5′ T7
Resource information
  A portion of this plasmid was derived from a plasmid made by: Insert cloned from two plasmids of the H. influenzae genomic sequencing project obtained from ATCC
Terms and licenses: Academic/Nonprofit Terms; Industry Terms: Not Available to Industry
Depositor comments: Also used to express and purify HslV protein alone, which is expressed in excess over HslU.
How to cite: HI.HslUV.RSET.FL.wt was a gift from David McKay (Addgene plasmid # 12538 ; http://n2t.net/addgene:12538 ; RRID:Addgene_12538)
